Addgene plasmid #127497: pcDNA3.1/NDUFS2 E57A/myc-His
Purpose: Expresses myc-tagged NDUFS2/E57A in mammalian cells
Depositing lab: Shashi Jain & Dieter Wolf. Depositing organization: Sanford Burnham Prebys Medical Discovery Institute. Publication: Metabolic targeting of cancer by a ubiquinone uncompetitive inhibitor of mitochondrial complex I. Jain S, Hu C, Kluza J, Ke W, Tian G, Giurgiu M, Bleilevens A, Campos AR, Charbono A, Stickeler E, Maurer J, Holinski-Feder E, Vaisburg A, Bureik M, Luo G, Marchetti P, Cheng Y, Wolf DA. Cell Chem Biol. 2021 Nov 23. pii: S2451-9456(21)00479-7. doi: 10.1016/j.chembiol.2021.11.002. PubMed 34852219.
Backbone
  Vector backbone: pcDNA3.1/myc-His(-)A
  Backbone manufacturer: Invitrogen
  Backbone size w/o insert (bp): 5500
  Vector type: Mammalian Expression
  Selectable markers: Neomycin (select with G418)
Growth in bacteria
  Bacterial resistance: Ampicillin, 100 μg/mL
  Growth temperature: 37°C
  Growth strain: DH5alpha
  Copy number: High Copy
Gene/Insert
  Gene/Insert name: NDUFS2 E57A (alt name: NADH:ubiquinone oxidoreductase core subunit S2)
  Species: H. sapiens (human)
  Insert size (bp): 1392
  Mutation: NDUFS2 E57A
  Entrez Gene: NDUFS2 (a.k.a. CI-49, MC1DN6)
  Promoter: CMV
  Tag / fusion protein: myc-His (C terminal on backbone)
  Cloning method: Restriction Enzyme; 5′ cloning site NheI (unknown if destroyed); 3′ cloning site NotI (unknown if destroyed)
  Sequencing primers: 5′ gctgttatgtacccaagcaaagcgacagcccactggaagcctcc; 3′ ggaggcttccagtgggctgtcgctttgcttgggtacataacagc
Terms and licenses: Academic/Nonprofit Terms; Industry Terms: Not Available to Industry
How to cite: pcDNA3.1/NDUFS2 E57A/myc-His was a gift from Shashi Jain & Dieter Wolf (Addgene plasmid # 127497 ; http://n2t.net/addgene:127497 ; RRID:Addgene_127497)
