[The description below was written by a language model from this plasmid's Addgene catalogue record and pLannotate feature annotations shown in this document.]
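Description:
pcDNA3.1/NDUFS2 E57A/myc-His is a mammalian expression plasmid built on the Invitrogen pcDNA3.1/myc-His(-)A backbone, carrying a point-mutant form of human NDUFS2, the core S2 subunit of mitochondrial respiratory complex I (NADH:ubiquinone oxidoreductase). The roughly 1.4 kb coding sequence, bearing the E57A substitution, was inserted between the NheI and NotI sites downstream of the CMV immediate early enhancer and promoter, and transcripts are terminated by the bovine growth hormone polyadenylation signal. According to the catalogue entry, the open reading frame is fused at its C terminus to the backbone-encoded myc epitope and polyhistidine tag, allowing detection or purification of the mutant protein. The automated feature table does not annotate the tag itself, although there is unannotated space between the end of the NDUFS2 coding sequence and the poly(A) signal where it would lie. A T7 promoter sits just upstream of the insert and can serve for in vitro transcription or as a sequencing primer site.

The plasmid is propagated in E. coli through a high-copy ColE1/pUC-type origin with ampicillin resistance (β-lactamase), and it also carries an f1 origin for single-stranded DNA production. For selection of stably transfected mammalian cells, a neomycin phosphotransferase gene is driven by the SV40 early promoter and followed by an SV40 poly(A) signal, conferring G418 resistance. Several short annotated fragments (an HIV-1 LTR fragment, ble, lacI, bom) are probably backbone remnants or annotation artefacts rather than functional elements. The associated publication concerns a ubiquinone-uncompetitive inhibitor of complex I as a cancer metabolism target, which suggests use in that setting, but the record does not state the specific role of the E57A mutation.
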