Features (pLannotate 1.2.2; 20 found; start..end, strand, type, name):
     74..453     +  enhancer       CMV enhancer: human cytomegalovirus immediate early enhancer
    454..657     +  promoter       CMV promoter: human cytomegalovirus (CMV) immediate early promoter
    653..686     +  LTR            5' LTR (truncated) (fragment): truncated 5' long terminal repeat (LTR) from HIV-1
    702..720     +  promoter       T7 promoter: promoter for bacteriophage T7 RNA polymerase
    744..2132    +  CDS            NDUFS2: NDUS2_HUMAN - Experimental evidence at protein level: Swiss-Prot protein existence level 1. Core subunit of the mitochondrial membrane respiratory chain NADH dehydrogenase (Complex I) which catalyzes electron transfer from NADH through the respiratory chain, using ubiquinone as an electron acceptor (PubMed:30922174, PubMed:22036843). Essential for the catalytic activity of complex I (PubMed:30922174, PubMed:22036843). Essential for the assembly of complex I (By similarity). Redox- sensitive, critical component of the oxygen-sensing pathway in the pulmonary vasculature which plays a key role in
   2323..2547    +  polyA_signal   bGH poly(A) signal: bovine growth hormone polyadenylation signal
   2551..2572    +  promoter       SV40 promoter (fragment): SV40 enhancer and early promoter
   2593..3021    +  rep_origin     f1 ori (sequence partly withheld): f1 bacteriophage origin of replication; arrow indicates direction of (+) strand synthesis
   3035..3364    +  promoter       SV40 promoter: SV40 enhancer and early promoter
   3431..4222    +  CDS            neo: KKA2_KLEPN - Also known as kan, nptII. Experimental evidence at protein level: Swiss-Prot protein existence level 1. Resistance to kanamycin, neomycin, paromomycin, ribostamycin, butirosin and gentamicin B. From Klebsiella pneumoniae.
   4246..4404    +  CDS            ble (fragment): BLE_KLEPN - Experimental evidence at protein level: Swiss-Prot protein existence level 1. Binding protein with a strong affinity to the bleomycin family of antibiotics. Binds to CL990; an antimitotic-antibiotic compound. From Klebsiella pneumoniae.
   4399..4520    +  polyA_signal   SV40 poly(A) signal: SV40 polyadenylation signal
   4593..4609    -  protein_bind   lac operator: The lac repressor binds to the lac operator to inhibit transcription in E. coli. This inhibition can be relieved by adding lactose or isopropyl-β-D-thiogalactopyranoside (IPTG). lac repressor encoded by lacI
   4617..4647    -  promoter       lac promoter: promoter for the E. coli lac operon
   4662..4683    -  protein_bind   CAP binding site: CAP binding activates transcription in the presence of cAMP. E. coli catabolite activator protein
   4696..4788    -  CDS            lacI (fragment): lac repressor; lacI; The lac repressor binds to the lac operator to inhibit transcription in E. coli. This inhibition can be relieved by adding lactose or isopropyl-β-D-thiogalactopyranoside (IPTG).
   4971..5559    -  rep_origin     ori: high-copy-number ColE1/pMB1/pBR322/pUC origin of replication
   5730..6590    -  CDS            AmpR: β-lactamase; bla; confers resistance to ampicillin, carbenicillin, and related antibiotics
   6591..6695    -  promoter       AmpR promoter: bla
   6754..6806    -  misc_feature   bom (fragment): basis of mobility region from pBR322
>Addgene plasmid #127497 | pcDNA3.1/NDUFS2 E57A/myc-His | addgene full sequence | sequence record 249987 | Addgene NGS Result
AATTGCATGAAGAATCTGCTTAGGGTTAGGCGTTTTGCGCTGCTTCGCGATGTACGGGCCAGATATACGC
GTTGACATTGATTATTGACTAGTTATTAATAGTAATCAATTACGGGGTCATTAGTTCATAGCCCATATAT
GGAGTTCCGCGTTACATAACTTACGGTAAATGGCCCGCCTGGCTGACCGCCCAACGACCCCCGCCCATTG
ACGTCAATAATGACGTATGTTCCCATAGTAACGCCAATAGGGACTTTCCATTGACGTCAATGGGTGGAGT
ATTTACGGTAAACTGCCCACTTGGCAGTACATCAAGTGTATCATATGCCAAGTACGCCCCCTATTGACGT
CAATGACGGTAAATGGCCCGCCTGGCATTATGCCCAGTACATGACCTTATGGGACTTTCCTACTTGGCAG
TACATCTACGTATTAGTCATCGCTATTACCATGGTGATGCGGTTTTGGCAGTACATCAATGGGCGTGGAT
AGCGGTTTGACTCACGGGGATTTCCAAGTCTCCACCCCATTGACGTCAATGGGAGTTTGTTTTGGCACCA
AAATCAACGGGACTTTCCAAAATGTCGTAACAACTCCGCCCCATTGACGCAAATGGGCGGTAGGCGTGTA
CGGTGGGAGGTCTATATAAGCAGAGCTCTCTGGCTAACTAGAGAACCCACTGCTTACTGGCTTATCGAAA
TTAATACGACTCACTATAGGGAGACCCAAGCTGGCTAGCTAAGATGGCGGCGCTGAGGGCTTTGTGCGGC
TTCCGGGGCGTCGCGGCCCAGGTGCTGCGGCCTGGGGCTGGAGTCCGATTGCCGATTCAGCCCAGCAGAG
GTGTTCGGCAGTGGCAGCCAGATGTGGAATGGGCACAGCAGTTTGGGGGAGCTGTTATGTACCCAAGCAA
AGCGACAGCCCACTGGAAGCCTCCACCTTGGAATGATGTGGACCCTCCAAAGGACACAATTGTGAAGAAC
ATTACCCTGAACTTTGGGCCCCAACACCCAGCAGCGCATGGTGTCCTGCGACTAGTGATGGAATTGAGTG
GGGAGATGGTGCGGAAGTGTGATCCTCACATCGGGCTCCTGCACCGAGGCACTGAGAAGCTCATTGAATA
CAAGACCTATCTTCAGGCCCTTCCATACTTTGACCGGCTAGACTATGTGTCCATGATGTGTAACGAACAG
GCCTATTCTCTAGCTGTGGAGAAGTTGCTAAACATCCGGCCTCCTCCTCGGGCACAGTGGATCCGAGTGC
TGTTTGGAGAAATCACACGTTTGTTGAACCACATCATGGCTGTGACCACACATGCCCTGGACCTTGGGGC
CATGACCCCTTTCTTCTGGCTGTTTGAAGAAAGGGAGAAGATGTTTGAGTTCTACGAGCGAGTGTCTGGA
GCCCGAATGCATGCTGCTTATATCCGGCCAGGAGGAGTGCACCAGGACCTACCCCTTGGGCTTATGGATG
ACATTTATCAGTTTTCTAAGAACTTCTCTCTTCGGCTTGATGAGTTGGAGGAGTTGCTGACCAACAATAG
GATCTGGCGAAATCGGACAATTGACATTGGGGTTGTAACAGCAGAAGAAGCACTTAACTATGGTTTTAGT
GGAGTGATGCTTCGGGGCTCAGGCATCCAGTGGGACCTGCGGAAGACCCAGCCCTATGATGTTTACGACC
AGGTTGAGTTTGATGTTCCTGTTGGTTCTCGAGGGGACTGCTATGATAGGTACCTGTGCCGGGTGGAGGA
GATGCGCCAGTCCCTGAGAATTATCGCACAGTGTCTAAACAAGATGCCTCCTGGGGAGATCAAGGTTGAT
GATGCCAAAGTGTCTCCACCTAAGCGAGCAGAGATGAAGACTTCCATGGAGTCACTGATTCATCACTTTA
AGTTGTATACTGAGGGCTACCAAGTTCCTCCAGGAGCCACATATACTGCCATTGAGGCTCCCAAGGGAGA
GTTTGGGGTGTACCTGGTGTCTGATGGCAGCAGCCGCCCTTATCGATGCAAGATCAAGGCTCCTGGTTTT
GCCCATCTGGCTGGTTTGGACAAGATGTCTAAGGGACACATGTTGGCAGATGTCGTTGCCATCATAGGTA
CCCAAGATATTGTATTTGGAGAAGTAGATCGGGCGGCCGCCACTGTGCTGGATATCTGCAGAATTCCACC
ACACTGGACTAGTGGATCCGAGCTCGGTACCAAGCTTGGGCCCGAACAAAAACTCATCTCAGAAGAGGAT
CTGAATAGCGCCGTCGACCATCATCATCATCATTGAGTTTAAACGGTCTCCAGCTTAAGTTTAAACCGCT
GATCAGCCTCGACTGTGCCTTCTAGTTGCCAGCCATCTGTTGTTTGCCCCTCCCCCGTGCCTTCCTTGAC
CCTGGAAGGTGCCACTCCCACTGTCCTTTCCTAATAAAATGAGGAAATTGCATCGCATTGTCTGAGTAGG
TGTCATTCTATTCTGGGGGGTGGGGTGGGGCAGGACAGCAAGGGGGAGGATTGGGAAGACAATAGCAGGC
ATGCTGGGGATGCGGTGGGCTCTATGGCTTCTGAGGCGGAAAGAACCAGCTGGGGCTCTAGGGGGTATCC
CC
[124 nt withheld, positions 2593-2716]
C
[91 nt withheld, positions 2718-2808]
A
[49 nt withheld, positions 2810-2858]
CCTTTGACGTTGGAGTCCACGTTCTTT
[37 nt withheld, positions 2886-2922]
ACCCTATCTCGGTCTATTCTTTTGATTTATAAGGGATTTTGCCGATTTCGGCCTATTGGTTAAAAAATGA
GCTGATTTAACAAAAATTTAACGCGAATTAATTCTGTGGAATGTGTGTCAGTTAGGGTGTGGAAAGTCCC
CAGGCTCCCCAGCAGGCAGAAGTATGCAAAGCATGCATCTCAATTAGTCAGCAACCAGGTGTGGAAAGTC
CCCAGGCTCCCCAGCAGGCAGAAGTATGCAAAGCATGCATCTCAATTAGTCAGCAACCATAGTCCCGCCC
CTAACTCCGCCCATCCCGCCCCTAACTCCGCCCAGTTCCGCCCATTCTCCGCCCCATGGCTGACTAATTT
TTTTTATTTATGCAGAGGCCGAGGCCGCCTCTGCCTCTGAGCTATTCCAGAAGTAGTGAGGAGGCTTTTT
TGGAGGCCTAGGCTTTTGCAAAAAGCTCCCGGGAGCTTGTATATCCATTTTCGGATCTGATCAAGAGACA
GGATGAGGATCGTTTCGCATGATTGAACAAGATGGATTGCACGCAGGTTCTCCGGCCGCTTGGGTGGAGA
GGCTATTCGGCTATGACTGGGCACAACAGACAATCGGCTGCTCTGATGCCGCCGTGTTCCGGCTGTCAGC
GCAGGGGCGCCCGGTTCTTTTTGTCAAGACCGACCTGTCCGGTGCCCTGAATGAACTGCAGGACGAGGCA
GCGCGGCTATCGTGGCTGGCCACGACGGGCGTTCCTTGCGCAGCTGTGCTCGACGTTGTCACTGAAGCGG
GAAGGGACTGGCTGCTATTGGGCGAAGTGCCGGGGCAGGATCTCCTGTCATCTCACCTTGCTCCTGCCGA
GAAAGTATCCATCATGGCTGATGCAATGCGGCGGCTGCATACGCTTGATCCGGCTACCTGCCCATTCGAC
CACCAAGCGAAACATCGCATCGAGCGAGCACGTACTCGGATGGAAGCCGGTCTTGTCGATCAGGATGATC
TGGACGAAGAGCATCAGGGGCTCGCGCCAGCCGAACTGTTCGCCAGGCTCAAGGCGCGCATGCCCGACGG
CGAGGATCTCGTCGTGACCCATGGCGATGCCTGCTTGCCGAATATCATGGTGGAAAATGGCCGCTTTTCT
GGATTCATCGACTGTGGCCGGCTGGGTGTGGCGGACCGCTATCAGGACATAGCGTTGGCTACCCGTGATA
TTGCTGAAGAGCTTGGCGGCGAATGGGCTGACCGCTTCCTCGTGCTTTACGGTATCGCCGCTCCCGATTC
GCAGCGCATCGCCTTCTATCGCCTTCTTGACGAGTTCTTCTGAGCGGGACTCTGGGGTTCGAAATGACCG
ACCAAGCGACGCCCAACCTGCCATCACGAGATTTCGATTCCACCGCCGCCTTCTATGAAAGGTTGGGCTT
CGGAATCGTTTTCCGGGACGCCGGCTGGATGATCCTCCAGCGCGGGGATCTCATGCTGGAGTTCTTCGCC
CACCCCAACTTGTTTATTGCAGCTTATAATGGTTACAAATAAAGCAATAGCATCACAAATTTCACAAATA
AAGCATTTTTTTCACTGCATTCTAGTTGTGGTTTGTCCAAACTCATCAATGTATCTTATCATGTCTGTAT
ACCGTCGACCTCTAGCTAGAGCTTGGCGTAATCATGGTCATAGCTGTTTCCTGTGTGAAATTGTTATCCG
CTCACAATTCCACACAACATACGAGCCGGAAGCATAAAGTGTAAAGCCTGGGGTGCCTAATGAGTGAGCT
AACTCACATTAATTGCGTTGCGCTCACTGCCCGCTTTCCAGTCGGGAAACCTGTCGTGCCAGCTGCATTA
ATGAATCGGCCAACGCGCGGGGAGAGGCGGTTTGCGTATTGGGCGCTCTTCCGCTTCCTCGCTCACTGAC
TCGCTGCGCTCGGTCGTTCGGCTGCGGCGAGCGGTATCAGCTCACTCAAAGGCGGTAATACGGTTATCCA
CAGAATCAGGGGATAACGCAGGAAAGAACATGTGAGCAAAAGGCCAGCAAAAGGCCAGGAACCGTAAAAA
GGCCGCGTTGCTGGCGTTTTTCCATAGGCTCCGCCCCCCTGACGAGCATCACAAAAATCGACGCTCAAGT
CAGAGGTGGCGAAACCCGACAGGACTATAAAGATACCAGGCGTTTCCCCCTGGAAGCTCCCTCGTGCGCT
CTCCTGTTCCGACCCTGCCGCTTACCGGATACCTGTCCGCCTTTCTCCCTTCGGGAAGCGTGGCGCTTTC
TCATAGCTCACGCTGTAGGTATCTCAGTTCGGTGTAGGTCGTTCGCTCCAAGCTGGGCTGTGTGCACGAA
CCCCCCGTTCAGCCCGACCGCTGCGCCTTATCCGGTAACTATCGTCTTGAGTCCAACCCGGTAAGACACG
ACTTATCGCCACTGGCAGCAGCCACTGGTAACAGGATTAGCAGAGCGAGGTATGTAGGCGGTGCTACAGA
GTTCTTGAAGTGGTGGCCTAACTACGGCTACACTAGAAGAACAGTATTTGGTATCTGCGCTCTGCTGAAG
CCAGTTACCTTCGGAAAAAGAGTTGGTAGCTCTTGATCCGGCAAACAAACCACCGCTGGTAGCGGTGGTT
TTTTTGTTTGCAAGCAGCAGATTACGCGCAGAAAAAAAGGATCTCAAGAAGATCCTTTGATCTTTTCTAC
GGGGTCTGACGCTCAGTGGAACGAAAACTCACGTTAAGGGATTTTGGTCATGAGATTATCAAAAAGGATC
TTCACCTAGATCCTTTTAAATTAAAAATGAAGTTTTAAATCAATCTAAAGTATATATGAGTAAACTTGGT
CTGACAGTTACCAATGCTTAATCAGTGAGGCACCTATCTCAGCGATCTGTCTATTTCGTTCATCCATAGT
TGCCTGACTCCCCGTCGTGTAGATAACTACGATACGGGAGGGCTTACCATCTGGCCCCAGTGCTGCAATG
ATACCGCGAGACCCACGCTCACCGGCTCCAGATTTATCAGCAATAAACCAGCCAGCCGGAAGGGCCGAGC
GCAGAAGTGGTCCTGCAACTTTATCCGCCTCCATCCAGTCTATTAATTGTTGCCGGGAAGCTAGAGTAAG
TAGTTCGCCAGTTAATAGTTTGCGCAACGTTGTTGCCATTGCTACAGGCATCGTGGTGTCACGCTCGTCG
TTTGGTATGGCTTCATTCAGCTCCGGTTCCCAACGATCAAGGCGAGTTACATGATCCCCCATGTTGTGCA
AAAAAGCGGTTAGCTCCTTCGGTCCTCCGATCGTTGTCAGAAGTAAGTTGGCCGCAGTGTTATCACTCAT
GGTTATGGCAGCACTGCATAATTCTCTTACTGTCATGCCATCCGTAAGATGCTTTTCTGTGACTGGTGAG
TACTCAACCAAGTCATTCTGAGAATAGTGTATGCGGCGACCGAGTTGCTCTTGCCCGGCGTCAATACGGG
ATAATACCGCGCCACATAGCAGAACTTTAAAAGTGCTCATCATTGGAAAACGTTCTTCGGGGCGAAAACT
CTCAAGGATCTTACCGCTGTTGAGATCCAGTTCGATGTAACCCACTCGTGCACCCAACTGATCTTCAGCA
TCTTTTACTTTCACCAGCGTTTCTGGGTGAGCAAAAACAGGAAGGCAAAATGCCGCAAAAAAGGGAATAA
GGGCGACACGGAAATGTTGAATACTCATACTCTTCCTTTTTCAATATTATTGAAGCATTTATCAGGGTTA
TTGTCTCATGAGCGGATACATATTTGAATGTATTTAGAAAAATAAACAAATAGGGGTTCCGCGCACATTT
CCCCGAAAAGTGCCACCTGACGTCGACGGATCGGGAGATCTCCCGATCCCCTATGGTGCACTCTCAGTAC
AATCTGCTCTGATGCCGCATAGTTAAGCCAGTATCTGCTCCCTGCTTGTGTGTTGGAGGTCGCTGAGTAG
TGCGCGAGCAAAATTTAAGCTACAACAAGGCAAGGCTTGACCGAC
